>Addgene plasmid #12838 | DCT.VV.Orf150 | addgene partial sequence | sequence record 19227 | T7 5'-TAATACGACTCACTATAGGG-3'
TAGTCCAGTGTGGTGGAATTGTCTTGACCCTTCACCGAATTCCAGCTGACCACCATGCCGATATTTGTTA
ATACTGTGTACTGTAAGAATATATTAGCATTGTCTATGACTAAGAAATTCAAAACAATTATTGATGCTAT
AGGTGGCAATATAATAGTCAATTCTACGATATTGAAAAAGTTATCTCCTTACTTTCGCACACATTTACGT
CAAAAATACACGAAAAATAAAGATCCAGTTACAAGGGTTTGTCTAGACCTTGACATTCACAGTTTAACTT
CTATAGTTATTTACTCGTATACTGGAAAGGTATATATAGATAGTCATAACGTCGTCAATTTATTACGTGC
TTCTATATTAACCTCTGTAGAATTTATCATCTACACTTGTATAAACTTTATCTTACGAGATTTTAGAAAG
GAATATTGTGTCGAGTGTTACATGATGGGTATAGAATACGGACTATCCAATCTCTTATGTCATACTAAAA
ACTTTATTGCCAAACACTTTTTGGAACTGGAAGATGACATCATAGACAATTTTGATTATCTATCTATGAA
ACTTATTCTAGAAAGCGATGAACTAAATGTTCCAGATGAGGATTATGTAGTTGATTTTGTCATTAAGTGG
TATATAAAGCGAAGAAATAAATTAGGAAATCTGCTACTCCTTATCAAAAATGTAATCAGGTCAAATTATC
TT
