[The description below was written by a language model from this plasmid's Addgene catalogue record.]
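Description:
DCT.VV.Orf150 is a mammalian expression plasmid built on the commercial pcDNA 3.1D V5-His-TOPO backbone (about 5.5 kb without insert) and carrying a single vaccinia virus open reading frame. It is maintained as a high-copy plasmid in E. coli under ampicillin selection, and the backbone provides a neomycin resistance marker so that transfected mammalian cells can be selected with G418. The record gives no feature table and does not name the promoter. Vectors of the pcDNA3.1 family generally drive inserts from the CMV immediate-early promoter and carry an upstream T7 promoter site, which fits the listed universal T7 sequencing primer. The backbone name points to C-terminal V5 and polyhistidine tags, but the record does not say whether the insert is in frame with them.

The insert is a 1443 bp vaccinia virus ORF designated VV.Orf150 within this library, also described as a kelch protein homolog and as VV_WR_042. It is recorded as flanked by intact BamHI sites at both ends, so it can in principle be excised with that enzyme. The plasmid and insert names apply only to this collection, and the corresponding names in the Copenhagen and WR strains are given in the library's supplementary data.

The plasmid belongs to a set of vaccinia ORF expression clones made for screening, associated with work identifying poxvirus CD8+ T cell determinants to inform smallpox vaccine design and characterization. Because the clones were made for screening, the sequence may differ from the canonical GenBank entry. The depositors advise checking the quality-control sequencing before relying on it.
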