Addgene plasmid #12838: DCT.VV.Orf150
Purpose: This plasmid was designed for screening purposes and may contain discrepancies relative to the current canonical GenBank version of the gene.
Depositing lab: Jack Bennink & Jon Yewdell. Depositing organization: National Institute of Allergy and Infectious Diseases (NIAID). Publication: Identification of poxvirus CD8+ T cell determinants to enable rational design and characterization of smallpox vaccines. Tscharke DC, Karupiah G, Zhou J, Palmore T, Irvine KR, Haeryfar SM, Williams S, Sidney J, Sette A, Bennink JR, Yewdell JW. J Exp Med. 2005 January 3; 201(1): 95–104. 10.1084/jem.20041912 PubMed 15623576.
Backbone
  Vector backbone: pcDNA 3.1D V5-His-TOPO
  Backbone manufacturer: Invitrogen
  Backbone size w/o insert (bp): 5514
  Vector type: Mammalian Expression
  Selectable markers: Neomycin (select with G418)
Growth in bacteria
  Bacterial resistance: Ampicillin, 100 μg/mL
  Growth temperature: 37°C
  Growth strain: DH5alpha
  Copy number: High Copy
Gene/Insert
  Gene/Insert name: VV.Orf150 (alt names: kelch protein homolog; VV_WR_042)
  Species: Vaccinia Virus
  Insert size (bp): 1443
  GenBank ID: 9790952
  Cloning method: Restriction Enzyme; 5′ cloning site BamHI (not destroyed); 3′ cloning site BamHI (not destroyed)
  Sequencing primers: 5′ Universal T7
Terms and licenses: Academic/Nonprofit Terms; Industry Terms: Not Available to Industry
Depositor comments: Please see the Vaccinia kit page ( https://www.addgene.org/vvorf/ ) for more information. The kit page contains the supplemental VVOrfData spreadsheet, which includes important information about this plasmid. The plasmid and insert names provided here relate only to this library. The name of the ORF (if present) in VACV strain Copenhagen and the name of the ORF (if annotated) in VACV strain WR sequence can be found in VVOrfData spreadsheet. Please note that the amino acid sequence given for each ORF in the spreadsheet may contain some errors. Additionally, changes from the expected sequence may be present in these plasmids. Please see Addgene's quality control sequence and sequencing notes in the VVOrfData spreadsheet before ordering this plasmid.
How to cite: DCT.VV.Orf150 was a gift from Jack Bennink & Jon Yewdell (Addgene plasmid # 12838 ; http://n2t.net/addgene:12838 ; RRID:Addgene_12838)
